>Addgene plasmid | pICH41373 | analyzer sequence | sequence record 75009
TACTTGAGACCACGAAGTGGCTCTTCAGTGGACGAAAGGGCCTCGTGATACGCCTATTTTTATAGGTTAA
TGTCATGATAATAATGGTTTCTTAGACGTCAGGTGGCACTTTTCGGGGAAATGTGCGCGGAACCCCTATT
TGTTTATTTTTCTAAATACATTCAAATATGTATCCGCTCATGAGACAATAACCCTGATAAATGCTTCAAT
AATATTGAAAAAGGAAGAGTATGCGCTCACGCAACTGGTCCAGAACCTTGACCGAACGCAGCGGTGGTAA
CGGCGCAGTGGCGGTTTTCATGGCTTGTTATGACTGTTTTTTTGGGGTACAGTCTATGCCTCGGGCATCC
AAGCAGCAAGCGCGTTACGCCGTGGGTCGATGTTTGATGTTATGGAGCAGCAACGATGTTACGCAGCAGG
GCAGTCGCCCTAAAACAAAGTTAAACATCATGAGGGAAGCGGTGATCGCCGAAGTATCGACTCAACTATC
AGAGGTAGTTGGCGTCATCGAGCGCCATCTCGAACCGACGTTGCTGGCCGTACATTTGTACGGCTCCGCA
GTGGATGGCGGCCTGAAGCCACACAGCGATATTGATTTGCTGGTTACGGTGACCGTAAGGCTTGATGAAA
CAACGCGGCGAGCTTTGATCAACGACCTTTTGGAAACTTCGGCTTCCCCTGGAGAGAGCGAGATTCTCCG
CGCTGTAGAAGTCACCATTGTTGTGCACGACGACATCATTCCGTGGCGTTATCCAGCTAAGCGCGAACTG
CAATTTGGAGAATGGCAGCGCAATGACATTCTTGCAGGTATCTTCGAGCCAGCCACGATCGACATTGATC
TGGCTATCTTGCTGACAAAAGCAAGAGAACATAGCGTTGCCTTGGTAGGTCCAGCGGCGGAGGAACTCTT
TGATCCGGTTCCTGAACAGGATCTATTTGAGGCGCTAAATGAAACCTTAACGCTATGGAACTCGCCGCCC
GACTGGGCTGGCGATGAGCGAAATGTAGTGCTTACGTTGTCCCGCATTTGGTACAGCGCAGTAACCGGCA
AAATCGCGCCGAAGGATGTCGCTGCCGACTGGGCAATGGAGCGCCTGCCGGCCCAGTATCAGCCCGTCAT
ACTTGAAGCTAGACAGGCTTATCTTGGACAAGAAGAAGATCGCTTGGCCTCGCGCGCAGATCAGTTGGAA
GAATTTGTCCATTACGTAAAAGGCGAGATCACCAAGGTAGTCGGCAAATAACTGTCAGACCAAGTTTACT
CATATATACTTTAGATTGATTTAAAACTTCATTTTTAATTTAAAAGGATCTAGGTGAAGATCCTTTTTGA
TAATCTCATGACCAAAATCCCTTAACGTGAGTTTTCGTTCCACTGAGCGTCAGACCCCGTAGAAAAGATC
AAAGGATCTTCTTGAGATCCTTTTTTTCTGCGCGTAATCTGCTGCTTGCAAACAAAAAAACCACCGCTAC
CAGCGGTGGTTTGTTTGCCGGATCAAGAGCTACCAACTCTTTTTCCGAAGGTAACTGGCTTCAGCAGAGC
GCAGATACCAAATACTGTCCTTCTAGTGTAGCCGTAGTTAGGCCACCACTTCAAGAACTCTGTAGCACCG
CCTACATACCTCGCTCTGCTAATCCTGTTACCAGTGGCTGCTGCCAGTGGCGATAAGTCGTGTCTTACCG
GGTTGGACTCAAGACGATAGTTACCGGATAAGGCGCAGCGGTCGGGCTGAACGGGGGGTTCGTGCACACA
GCCCAGCTTGGAGCGAACGACCTACACCGAACTGAGATACCTACAGCGTGAGCTATGAGAAAGCGCCACG
CTTCCCGAAGGGAGAAAGGCGGACAGGTATCCGGTAAGCGGCAGGGTCGGAACAGGAGAGCGCACGAGGG
AGCTTCCAGGGGGAAACGCCTGGTATCTTTATAGTCCTGTCGGGTTTCGCCACCTCTGACTTGAGCGTCG
ATTTTTGTGATGCTCGTCAGGGGGGCGGAGCCTATGGAAAAACGCCAGCAACGCGGCCTTTTTACGGTTC
CTGGCCTTTTGCTGGCCTTTTGCTCACATGTTCTTTCCTGCGTTATCCCCTGATTCTGTGGATAACCGTA
TTACCGCCTTTGAGTGAGCTGATACCGCTCGCCGCAGCCGAACGACCGAGCGCAGCGAGTCAGTGAGCGA
GGAAGCGGAAGAGCGCCCAATACGCAAACCGCCTCTCCCCGCGCGTTGGCCGATTCATTAATCACTCTGT
GGTCTCAGGAGGAATTCCAATCCCACAAAAATCTGAGCTTAACAGCACAGTTGCTCCTCTCAGAGCAGAA
TCGGGTATTCAACACCCTCATATCAACTACTACGTTGTGTATAACGGTCCACATGCCGGTATATACGATG
ACTGGGGTTGTACAAAGGCGGCAACAAACGGCGTTCCCGGAGTTGCACACAAGAAATTTGCCACTATTAC
AGAGGCAAGAGCAGCAGCTGACGCGTACACAACAAGTCAGCAAACAGACAGGTTGAACTTCATCCCCAAA
GGAGAAGCTCAACTCAAGCCCAAGAGCTTTGCTAAGGCCCTAACAAGCCCACCAAAGCAAAAAGCCCACT
GGCTCACGCTAGGAACCAAAAGGCCCAGCAGTGATCCAGCCCCAAAAGAGATCTCCTTTGCCCCGGAGAT
TACAATGGACGATTTCCTCTATCTTTACGATCTAGGAAGGAAGTTCGAAGGTGAAGGTGACGACACTATG
TTCACCACTGATAATGAGAAGGTTAGCCTCTTCAATTTCAGAAAGAATGCTGACCCACAGATGGTTAGAG
AGGCCTACGCAGCAAGTCTCATCAAGACGATCTACCCGAGTAACAATCTCCAGGAGATCAAATACCTTCC
CAAGAAGGTTAAAGATGCAGTCAAAAGATTCAGGACTAATTGCATCAAGAACACAGAGAAAGACATATTT
CTCAAGATCAGAAGTACTATTCCAGTATGGACGATTCAAGGCTTGCTTCATAAACCAAGGCAAGTAATAG
AGATTGGAGTCTCTAAAAAGGTAGTTCCTACTGAATCTAAGGCCATGCATGGAGTCTAAGATTCAAATCG
AGGATCTAACAGAACTCGCCGTCAAGACTGGCGAACAGTTCATACAGAGTCTTTTACGACTCAATGACAA
GAAGAAAATCTTCGTCAACATGGTGGAGCACGACACTCTGGTCTACTCCAAAAATGTCAAAGATACAGTC
TCAGAAGATCAAAGGGCTATTGAGACTTTTCAACAAAGGATAATTTCGGGAAACCTCCTCGGATTCCATT
GCCCAGCTATCTGTCACTTCATCGAAAGGACAGTAGAAAAGGAAGGTGGCTCCTACAAATGCCATCATTG
CGATAAAGGAAAGGCTATCATTCAAGATCTCTCTGCCGACAGTGGTCCCAAAGATGGACCCCCACCCACG
AGGAGCATCGTGGAAAAAGAAGAGGTTCCAACCACGTCTACAAAGCAAGTGGATTGATGTGACATCTCCA
CTGACGTAAGGGATGACGCACAATCCCACTATCCTTCGCAAGACCCTTCCTCTATATAAGGAAGTTCATT
TCATTTGGAGAGGACACGC
Features (pLannotate 1.2.2; 9 found; start..end, strand, type, name):
    126..230     +  promoter       AmpR promoter: bla
    221..301     -  CDS            int (fragment): INT2_ECOLX - Protein inferred from homology: Swiss-Prot protein existence level 3. Putative integrase believed to be involved in the insertion of antibiotic resistance genes into plasmids and transposons. From Escherichia coli.
    387..443     +  CDS            GmR (fragment): gentamycin acetyltransferase; aacC1; confers resistance to gentamycin
    450..1238    +  CDS            aadA: S3AD_ECOLX - Experimental evidence at protein level: Swiss-Prot protein existence level 1. Mediates bacterial resistance to the antibiotics streptomycin and spectinomycin. From Escherichia coli.
   1412..2000    +  rep_origin     ori: high-copy-number ColE1/pMB1/pBR322/pUC origin of replication
   2183..2232    +  CDS            lacI (fragment): lac repressor; lacI; The lac repressor binds to the lac operator to inhibit transcription in E. coli. This inhibition can be relieved by adding lactose or isopropyl-β-D-thiogalactopyranoside (IPTG).
   2251..3057    +  CDS            IBMP_CAMVB (fragment): Experimental evidence at protein level: Swiss-Prot protein existence level 1. Enhances the ribosomal termination-reinitiation event leading to the translation of major open reading frames on the polycistronic viral RNAs. From Cauliflower mosaic virus (strain Bari 1) (CaMV).
   3241..3586    +  promoter       CaMV 35S promoter: strong constitutive promoter from cauliflower mosaic virus
   3538..3584    +  promoter       minimal CaMV 35S promoter: minimal 35S promoter from cauliflower mosaic virus
